>Addgene plasmid #190884 | pUC18_BCR_GUSB_e19a2 | addgene full sequence | sequence record 414826 | Addgene NGS Result
CATCTAGATGCATGCTCGAGCGGCCGCCAGTGTGATGGATATCTGCAGAATTCGGCTTGTAAACGGGCTG
TTTTCCAAACATTGTGACTTGGCTACTGAGTGGGGATACCTGGTTTCATTGGCAATCTTCCAGTATCTCT
CTCGCAAAAGGAACGCTGCACTTTTTGGTTGTCTCTGCCGAGTGAAGATCCCCTTTTTATTCCCCAGCAC
TCTCGTCGGTGACTGTTCAGTCATGAAATCGGCAAAATTCCAAATGAGCTCTCCAACCACGTATTTTCTG
CGTTTTTGATCCAGACCCAGATGGTACTGCTCTAGCAGACTTTTCTGGTACTCTTCAGTGAACATCAGAG
GTGGATCCTGGTGAAACCCTGCAATCGTTTCTGCTCCATACTCGCTCTGAATAATGGGCTTCTGATACTT
CTTATACCAGTTCTCAAACTGGGTGGCCAGCTGCAGCTGAATCAACTCCAGGTGCCCGTAGTCGTGATAC
CAAGAGTAGTAGCTGTTCAAACAGATCACATCCACATACGGAGCCCCCTTGTCTGCTGCATAGTTAGAGT
TGCTCACAAAGGTCACAGGCCGGGAGGGGTCCAAGGATTTGGTGTGAGCGATCACCATCTTCAAGTAGTA
GCCAGCAGATTCTAGGTGGGACGCAGGCTCGTTGGCCACAGACCACATCACGACCGCGGGGTGGTTCTTG
TCCCTACGCACCACTTCTTCCATCACCTGCATGTGGTGATGCAGAGAAACGTTGTTGAAGAACTGCGGCA
GCGCCAGGCCCACGCCGGGACACTCATCGATGACCACAATCCCATAGCGGTCACACATCTGCATCACTTC
CTCTGCATAGGGGTAGTGGCTGGTACGGAAAAAGCCGAATTCCAGCACACTGGCGGCCGTTACTAGTGGA
TCCGAGCTCGGTACCGAGCTCGAATTCGGCTTGTCCACTCAGCCACTGGATTTAAGCAGAGTTCAAATCT
GTACTGCACCCTGGAGGTGGATTCCTTTGGGTATTTTGTGAATAAAGCAAAGACGCGCGTCTACAGGGAC
ACAGCTGAGCCAAACTGGAACGAGGAATTTGAGATAGAGCTGGAGGGCTCCCAGACCCTGAGGATACTGT
GCTATGAAAAGTGTTACAACAAGACGAAGATCCCCAAGGAGGACGGCGAGAGCACGGACAGACTCATGGG
GAAGGGCCAGGTCCAGCTGGACCCGCAGGCCCTGCAGGACAGAGACTGGCAGCGCACCGTCATCGCCATG
AATGGGATCGAAGTAAAGCTCTCGGTCAAGTTCAACAGCAGGGAGTTCAGCTTGAAGAGGATGCCGTCCC
GAAAACAGACAGGGGTCTTCGGAGTCAAGATTGCTGTGGTCACCAAGAGAGAGAGGTCCAAGGTGCCCTA
CATCGTGCGCCAGTGCGTGGAGGAGATCGAGCGCCGAGGCATGGAGGAGGTGGGCATCTACCGCGTGTCC
GGTGTGGCCACGGACATCCAGGCACTGAAGGCAGCCTTCGACGTCAATAACAAGGATGTGTCGGTGATGA
TGAGCGAGATGGACGTGAACGCCATCGCAGGCACGCTGAAGCTGTACTTCCGTGAGCTGCCCGAGCCCCT
CTTCACTGACGAGTTCTACCCCAACTTCGCAGAGGGCATCGCTCTTTCAGACCCGGTTGCAAAGGAGAGC
TGCATGCTCAACCTGCTGCTGTCCCTGCCGGAGGCCAACCTGCTCACCTTCCTTTTCCTTCTGGACCACC
TGAAAAGGGTGGCAGAGAAGGAGGCAGTCAATAAGATGTCCCTGCACAACCTCGCCACGGTCTTTGGCCC
CACGCTGCTCCGGCCCTCCGAGAAGGAGAGCAAGCTCCCTGCCAACCCCAGCCAGCCTATCACCATGACT
GACAGCTGGTCCTTGAAGCCGAATTCGTAATCATGTCATAGCTGTTTCCTGTGTGAAATTGTTATCCGCT
CACAATTCCACACAACATACGAGCCGGAAGCATAAAGTGTAAAGCCTGGGGTGCCTAATGAGTGAGCTAA
CTCACATTAATTGCGTTGCGCTCACTGCCCGCTTTCCAGTCGGGAAACCTGTCGTGCCAGCTGCATTAAT
GAATCGGCCAACGCGCGGGGAGAGGCGGTTTGCGTATTGGGCGCTCTTCCGCTTCCTCGCTCACTGACTC
GCTGCGCTCGGTCGTTCGGCTGCGGCGAGCGGTATCAGCTCACTCAAAGGCGGTAATACGGTTATCCACA
GAATCAGGGGATAACGCAGGAAAGAACATGTGAGCAAAAGGCCAGCAAAAGGCCAGGAACCGTAAAAAGG
CCGCGTTGCTGGCGTTTTTCCATAGGCTCCGCCCCCCTGACGAGCATCACAAAAATCGACGCTCAAGTCA
GAGGTGGCGAAACCCGACAGGACTATAAAGATACCAGGCGTTTCCCCCTGGAAGCTCCCTCGTGCGCTCT
CCTGTTCCGACCCTGCCGCTTACCGGATACCTGTCCGCCTTTCTCCCTTCGGGAAGCGTGGCGCTTTCTC
ATAGCTCACGCTGTAGGTATCTCAGTTCGGTGTAGGTCGTTCGCTCCAAGCTGGGCTGTGTGCACGAACC
CCCCGTTCAGCCCGACCGCTGCGCCTTATCCGGTAACTATCGTCTTGAGTCCAACCCGGTAAGACACGAC
TTATCGCCACTGGCAGCAGCCACTGGTAACAGGATTAGCAGAGCGAGGTATGTAGGCGGTGCTACAGAGT
TCTTGAAGTGGTGGCCTAACTACGGCTACACTAGAAGAACAGTATTTGGTATCTGCGCTCTGCTGAAGCC
AGTTACCTTCGGAAAAAGAGTTGGTAGCTCTTGATCCGGCAAACAAACCACCGCTGGTAGCGGTGGTTTT
TTTGTTTGCAAGCAGCAGATTACGCGCAGAAAAAAAGGATCTCAAGAAGATCCTTTGATCTTTTCTACGG
GGTCTGACGCTCAGTGGAACGAAAACTCACGTTAAGGGATTTTGGTCATGAGATTATCAAAAAGGATCTT
CACCTAGATCCTTTTAAATTAAAAATGAAGTTTTAAATCAATCTAAAGTATATATGAGTAAACTTGGTCT
GACAGTTACCAATGCTTAATCAGTGAGGCACCTATCTCAGCGATCTGTCTATTTCGTTCATCCATAGTTG
CCTGACTCCCCGTCGTGTAGATAACTACGATACGGGAGGGCTTACCATCTGGCCCCAGTGCTGCAATGAT
ACCGCGAGACCCACGCTCACCGGCTCCAGATTTATCAGCAATAAACCAGCCAGCCGGAAGGGCCGAGCGC
AGAAGTGGTCCTGCAACTTTATCCGCCTCCATCCAGTCTATTAATTGTTGCCGGGAAGCTAGAGTAAGTA
GTTCGCCAGTTAATAGTTTGCGCAACGTTGTTGCCATTGCTACAGGCATCGTGGTGTCACGCTCGTCGTT
TGGTATGGCTTCATTCAGCTCCGGTTCCCAACGATCAAGGCGAGTTACATGATCCCCCATGTTGTGCAAA
AAAGCGGTTAGCTCCTTCGGTCCTCCGATCGTTGTCAGAAGTAAGTTGGCCGCAGTGTTATCACTCATGG
TTATGGCAGCACTGCATAATTCTCTTACTGTCATGCCATCCGTAAGATGCTTTTCTGTGACTGGTGAGTA
CTCAACCAAGTCATTCTGAGAATAGTGTATGCGGCGACCGAGTTGCTCTTGCCCGGCGTCAATACGGGAT
AATACCGCGCCACATAGCAGAACTTTAAAAGTGCTCATCATTGGAAAACGTTCTTCGGGGCGAAAACTCT
CAAGGATCTTACCGCTGTTGAGATCCAGTTCGATGTAACCCACTCGTGCACCCAACTGATCTTCAGCATC
TTTTACTTTCACCAGCGTTTCTGGGTGAGCAAAAACAGGAAGGCAAAATGCCGCAAAAAAGGGAATAAGG
GCGACACGGAAATGTTGAATACTCATACTCTTCCTTTTTCAATATTATTGAAGCATTTATCAGGGTTATT
GTCTCATGAGCGGATACATATTTGAATGTATTTAGAAAAATAAACAAATAGGGGTTCCGCGCACATTTCC
CCGAAAAGTGCCACCTGACGTCTAAGAAACCATTATTATCATGACATTAACCTATAAAAATAGGCGTATC
ACGAGGCCCTTTCGTCTCGCGCGTTTCGGTGATGACGGTGAAAACCTCTGACACATGCAGCTCCCGGAGA
CGGTCACAGCTTGTCTGTAAGCGGATGCCGGGAGCAGACAAGCCCGTCAGGGCGCGTCAGCGGGTGTTGG
CGGGTGTCGGGGCTGGCTTAACTATGCGGCATCAGAGCAGATTGTACTGAGAGTGCACCATATGCGGTGT
GAAATACCGCACAGATGCGTAAGGAGAAAATACCGCATCAGGCGCCATTCGCCATTCAGGCTGCGCAACT
GTTGGGAAGGGCGATCGGTGCGGGCCTCTTCGCTATTACGCCAGCTGGCGAAAGGGGGATGTGCTGCAAG
GCGATTAAGTTGGGTAACGCCAGGGTTTTCCCAGTCACGACGTTGTAAAACGACGGCCAGTGCCAAGCTT
GGTACCGAGCTCGGATCCACTAGTAACGGCCGCCAGTGTGCTGGAATTCGCCCTTCTTCGTCTGAGATAC
TGGATTCCTGGAACATTGTTTCAAAGGCTTGGTGGATTTCAGCAAAGGAGGGCCGGTCAGAGGGATTCCA
CTGCCAACATGCTCGCATGAGTTCATAGACCTTCTCTGGGCAGCCTTCTGGGCGCTCCATGCGGTAGTCC
TTCTCTAGCAGCTCATACACCTGGGACAGGTCAATTCCCGGGTAAGGGGACATGCCATAGGTAGCAATTT
CCCAAAGCAATACTCCAAATGCCCAGACGTCGGACTTGATGGAGAACTTGTTGTAGGCCAGGCTCTCGGG
TGCAGTCCATTTGATGGGGAACTTGGCTCCAGCATGGGCTGTGTAGGTGTCCCCTGTCATCAACCTGCTC
AGGCCAAAATCAGCTACCTTCACCAAGTGGTTCTCCCCTACCAGGCAGTTTCGGGCAGCAAGATCTCTGT
GGATGAAGTTTTTCTTCTCCAGGTACTCCATGGCTGACGAGATCTGAGTGGCCATGTACAGCAGCACCAC
GGCGTTCACCTCCTGCCGGTTGCACTCCCTCAGGTAGTCCAGGAGGTTCCCGTAGGTCATGAACTCAGTG
ATGACATAGAACGGGGGCTCCCGGGTGCAGACCCCAAGGAGCTGCACCAGGTTAGGGTGTTTGATCTCTT
TCATGACTGCAGCTTCTTTCAAGAACTCTTCCACCTCCATGGTGTCCTCCTTCAAGGTCTTCACGGCCAC
CGTCAGGCTGTATTTCTTCCACGCGCCCTCGTACACCTCCCCGTACTGGCCCCCGCCCAGCTTGTGCTTC
ATGGTGATGTCCGTGCGTTCCATCTCCCACTTGTCGTAGTTGGGGGACACACCATAGACAGTGGGCTTGT
TGCGCTTTGGGGCTGGATAATGGAGCGTGGTGATGAGCCCGTCGGCCACCGTTGAATGATGATGAACCAA
CTCGGCCAGGGTGTTGAAGCGGCTCTCGGAGGAGACGTAGAGCTTGCCATCAGAAGCAGTGTTGATCCTG
TAATGGTACACCCTCCCTTCGTATCTCAGCGAGATGGACCTCTGGCCAGGACTGCTCTCACTCTCACGCA
CCAAGAAGCTGCCATTGATCCCGCTGCTCAGCAGATACTCAGCGGCATTGCGGGACACAGGCCCATGGTA
CCAGGAGTGTTTCTCCAGACTGTTGACTGGCGTGATGTAGTTGCTTGGGACCCAGCCTTGGCCATTTTTG
GTTTGGGCTTCACACCATTCCCCATTGTGATTATAGCCTAAGACCCGGAGCTTTTCACCTTTAGTTATGC
TTAGAGTGTTATCTCCACTGGCCACAAAATCATACAGTGCAACGAAAAGGTTGGGGTCATTTTCACTGGG
TCCAGCGAGAAGGTTTTCCTTGGAGTTCCAACGAGCGGCTTCACTCAGACCCTGAGGCTCAAAGTCAGAT
GCTACTGGCCGCTGAAGGGCTTTGACGTCGAAGGCTGCCTTCAGTGCCTGGATGTCCGTGGCCACACCGG
ACACGCGGTAGATGCCCACCTCCTCCAAGGGCGAATTCTGCAGATATCCATCACACTGGCGGCCGCTCGA
GCATG
Features (pLannotate 1.2.2; 15 found; start..end, strand, type, name):
     58..870     -  CDS            GUSB (fragment): BGLR_HUMAN - Experimental evidence at protein level: Swiss-Prot protein existence level 1. Plays an important role in the degradation of dermatan and keratan sulfates. From Homo sapiens (Human).
    920..937     -  misc_feature   MCS (fragment): pUC18/19 multiple cloning site
    940..1905    +  CDS            Bcr (fragment): BCR_RAT - Experimental evidence at protein level: Swiss-Prot protein existence level 1. Protein with a unique structure having two opposing regulatory activities toward small GTP-binding proteins. The C-terminus is a GTPase-activating protein (GAP) domain which stimulates GTP hydrolysis by RAC1, RAC2 and CDC42. Accelerates the intrinsic rate of GTP hydrolysis of RAC1 or CDC42, leading to down-regulation of the active GTP-bound form. The central Dbl homology (DH) domain functions as guanine nucleotide exchange factor (GEF) that modulates the GTPases CDC42, RHOA and RAC1. Promotes the conversion
   1949..1965    -  protein_bind   lac operator: The lac repressor binds to the lac operator to inhibit transcription in E. coli. This inhibition can be relieved by adding lactose or isopropyl-β-D-thiogalactopyranoside (IPTG). lac repressor encoded by lacI
   1973..2003    -  promoter       lac promoter: promoter for the E. coli lac operon
   2018..2039    -  protein_bind   CAP binding site: CAP binding activates transcription in the presence of cAMP. E. coli catabolite activator protein
   2052..2144    -  CDS            lacI (fragment): lac repressor; lacI; The lac repressor binds to the lac operator to inhibit transcription in E. coli. This inhibition can be relieved by adding lactose or isopropyl-β-D-thiogalactopyranoside (IPTG).
   2327..2915    -  rep_origin     ori: high-copy-number ColE1/pMB1/pBR322/pUC origin of replication
   3086..3946    -  CDS            AmpR: β-lactamase; bla; confers resistance to ampicillin, carbenicillin, and related antibiotics
   3947..4051    -  promoter       AmpR promoter: bla
   4146..4181    +  CDS            rop (fragment): Rop protein, which maintains plasmids at low copy number; rop
   4283..4382    +  misc_feature   bom (fragment): basis of mobility region from pBR322
   4388..4542    -  CDS            lacZα (fragment): LacZα fragment of β-galactosidase; lacZ fragment
   4652..5968    -  CDS            ABL: ABL_FSVHY - Experimental evidence at transcript level: Swiss-Prot protein existence level 2. From Feline sarcoma virus (strain Hardy-Zuckerman 2).
   6044..6130    +  CDS            YV018_HUMAN (fragment): Experimental evidence at protein level: Swiss-Prot protein existence level 1. From Homo sapiens (Human).
