[The description below was written by a language model from this plasmid's Addgene catalogue record and pLannotate feature annotations shown in this document.]
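Description:
pUC18_BCR_GUSB_e19a2 is a bacterial cloning plasmid built on the pUC18 backbone that serves as a multi-target calibration standard for RT-qPCR rather than as an expression vector. It is propagated in E. coli through the high-copy ColE1/pUC-type origin and selected with ampicillin through the β-lactamase gene (AmpR) and its native promoter. The usual pUC remnants are also annotated: lac promoter, lac operator, CAP binding site, an interrupted lacZα fragment and parts of the multiple cloning site. These reflect the backbone and are not intended to drive expression of the inserts.

Three human cDNA fragments are cloned into the polylinker. The first is a roughly 1.6 kb e19a2 BCR::ABL1 fusion cDNA between HindIII and XbaI. This is an atypical junction joining BCR exon 19 to ABL1 exon 2. The second is an 813 bp GUSB fragment between XbaI and KpnI, and the third is a 963 bp BCR fragment inserted at EcoRI. Because the fusion target and two commonly used reference genes sit on one molecule in a fixed 1:1:1 ratio, dilutions of the plasmid can be used to generate standard curves for quantifying fusion transcripts relative to GUSB or BCR. The stated purpose is molecular monitoring of chronic myeloid leukaemia patients with atypical BCR::ABL1 transcripts. The depositor notes that the plasmid can be linearised with HindIII.

The automated annotation labels the BCR and ABL regions by their closest rat and feline sarcoma virus homologues, but the catalogue lists all inserts as human. The sequenced record (6,165 nt) is slightly shorter than the stated total size of 6,202 bp.
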