Addgene plasmid #190884: pUC18_BCR_GUSB_e19a2
Purpose: molecular monitoring of atypical BCR::ABL1 fusion transcripts
Depositing lab: Nicholas Cross. Depositing organization: University of Southampton. Publication: Assessment of individual molecular response in chronic myeloid leukemia patients with atypical BCR-ABL1 fusion transcripts: recommendations by the EUTOS cooperative network. Schafer V, White HE, Gerrard G, Mobius S, Saussele S, Franke GN, Mahon FX, Talmaci R, Colomer D, Soverini S, Machova Polakova K, Cross NCP, Hochhaus A, Ernst T. J Cancer Res Clin Oncol. 2021 Oct;147(10):3081-3089. doi: 10.1007/s00432-021-03569-8. Epub 2021 Mar 7. PubMed 33677711.
Backbone
  Vector backbone: pUC18
  Backbone manufacturer: University of California
  Backbone size w/o insert (bp): 2686
  Total vector size (bp): 6202
  Vector type: cloned cDNA transcripts for use in RT-qPCR BCR::ABL1 monitoring of atypical transcripts
Growth in bacteria
  Bacterial resistance: Ampicillin, 100 μg/mL
  Growth temperature: 37°C
  Growth strain: DH5alpha
  Copy number: Unknown
Gene/Insert 1
  Gene/Insert name: e19a2 BCR::ABL1 fusion cDNA
  Species: H. sapiens (human)
  Insert size (bp): 1646
  Cloning method: Restriction Enzyme; 5′ cloning site HindIII (not destroyed); 3′ cloning site XbaI (not destroyed)
  Sequencing primers: 5′ GGAGGAGGTGGGCATCTACCG; 3′ CTTCGTTCTGAGATACTGGATTCCT
Gene/Insert 2
  Gene/Insert name: GUSB cDNA
  Species: H. sapiens (human)
  Insert size (bp): 813
  GenBank ID: NM_000181.4
  Entrez Gene: GUSB (a.k.a. BG, MPS7)
  Cloning method: Restriction Enzyme; 5′ cloning site XbaI (not destroyed); 3′ cloning site KpnI (not destroyed)
  Sequencing primers: 5′ tttccgtaccagccactacc; 3′ gtaaacgggctgttttccaa
Gene/Insert 3
  Gene/Insert name: BCR cDNA
  Species: H. sapiens (human)
  Insert size (bp): 963
  GenBank ID: Y00661
  Entrez Gene: BCR (a.k.a. ALL, BCR1, CML, D22S11, D22S662, PHL)
  Cloning method: Restriction Enzyme; 5′ cloning site EcoRI (not destroyed); 3′ cloning site EcoR1 (not destroyed)
  Sequencing primers: 5′ GTCCACTCAGCCACTGGATT; 3′ CAAGGACCAGCTGTCAGTCA
Terms and licenses: Academic/Nonprofit Terms; Industry Terms: Not Available to Industry
Depositor comments: Plasmid can be linearised using HindIII
How to cite: pUC18_BCR_GUSB_e19a2 was a gift from Nicholas Cross (Addgene plasmid # 190884 ; http://n2t.net/addgene:190884 ; RRID:Addgene_190884)
